>Addgene plasmid #248591 | GST-tag LUBAC binding E2 variant D3LU-2 | addgene full sequence | sequence record 494557 | Addgene NGS Result
TTGACAATTAATCATCGGCTCGTATAATGTGTGGAATTGTGAGCGGATAACAATTTCACACAGGAAACAG
TATTCATGTCCCCTATACTAGGTTATTGGAAAATTAAGGGCCTTGTGCAACCCACTCGACTTCTTTTGGA
ATATCTTGAAGAAAAATATGAAGAGCATTTGTATGAGCGCGATGAAGGTGATAAATGGCGAAACAAAAAG
TTTGAATTGGGTTTGGAGTTTCCCAATCTTCCTTATTATATTGATGGTGATGTTAAATTAACACAGTCTA
TGGCCATCATACGTTATATAGCTGACAAGCACAACATGTTGGGTGGTTGTCCAAAAGAGCGTGCAGAGAT
TTCAATGCTTGAAGGAGCGGTTTTGGATATTAGATACGGTGTTTCGAGAATTGCATATAGTAAAGACTTT
GAAACTCTCAAAGTTGATTTTCTTAGCAAGCTACCTGAAATGCTGAAAATGTTCGAAGATCGTTTATGTC
ATAAAACATATTTAAATGGTGATCATGTAACCCATCCTGACTTCATGTTGTATGACGCTCTTGATGTTGT
TTTATACATGGACCCAATGTGCCTGGATGCGTTCCCAAAATTAGTTTGTTTTAAAAAACGTATTGAAGCT
ATCCCACAAATTGATAAGTACTTGAAATCCAGCAAGTATATAGCATGGCCTTTGCAGGGTTGGCAAGCCA
CGTTTGGTGGTGGCGACCATCCTCCAAAATCGGATGAAAACCTGTATTTTCAGGGATCCATGGCACTGAA
ACGCATTAACAAAGAACTGAGCGATCTGGCACGTGATCCGCCTGCACAGATTAGCGCAGGTCCGGTTGGT
GATGATATGTTTCATTGGCAGGCAACCATTATGGGTCCGAATGATAGCCCGTATCAAGGTGGTGTTTTTT
TTCTGACCATTCACTTTCCGACCGACTATCCGTTTAAACCGCCTAAAGTTGCATTTACCACGCGTATTTA
TCATCCGAACATTAATAGCAATGGCAGCATTTGTCTGGATATTCTGCGTAGCCAGTGGATGGCGGCACTG
ACCATTAGCAAAGTTCTGCTGAGCATTGCAAGCCTGCTGGATGATCCGAATCCGGATGATCCTCTGGTTC
CGGAAATTGCACGTATCTATAAAACCGATCGCGATAAATACAATCGCATTAGCCGTGAATGGACCCAGAA
ATATGCAATGTAATGAGCGGCCGCATCGTGACTGACTGACGATCTGCCTCGCGCGTTTCGGTGATGACGG
TGAAAACCTCTGACACATGCAGCTCCCGGAGACGGTCACAGCTTGTCTGTAAGCGGATGCCGGGAGCAGA
CAAGCCCGTCAGGGCGCGTCAGCGGGTGTTGGCGGGTGTCGGGGCGCAGCCATGACCCAGTCACGTAGCG
ATAGCGGAGTGTATAATTCTTGAAGACGAAAGGGCCTCGTGATACGCCTATTTTTATAGGTTAATGTCAT
GATAATAATGGTTTCTTAGACGTCAGGTGGCACTTTTCGGGGAAATGTGCGCGGAACCCCTATTTGTTTA
TTTTTCTAAATACATTCAAATATGTATCCGCTCATGAGACAATAACCCTGATAAATGCTTCAATAATATT
GAAAAAGGAAGAGTATGAGTATTCAACATTTCCGTGTCGCCCTTATTCCCTTTTTTGCGGCATTTTGCCT
TCCTGTTTTTGCTCACCCAGAAACGCTGGTGAAAGTAAAAGATGCTGAAGATCAGTTGGGTGCACGAGTG
GGTTACATCGAACTGGATCTCAACAGCGGTAAGATCCTTGAGAGTTTTCGCCCCGAAGAACGTTTTCCAA
TGATGAGCACTTTTAAAGTTCTGCTATGTGGCGCGGTATTATCCCGTGTTGACGCCGGGCAAGAGCAACT
CGGTCGCCGCATACACTATTCTCAGAATGACTTGGTTGAGTACTCACCAGTCACAGAAAAGCATCTTACG
GATGGCATGACAGTAAGAGAATTATGCAGTGCTGCCATAACCATGAGTGATAACACTGCGGCCAACTTAC
TTCTGACAACGATCGGAGGACCGAAGGAGCTAACCGCTTTTTTGCACAACATGGGGGATCATGTAACTCG
CCTTGATCGTTGGGAACCGGAGCTGAATGAAGCCATACCAAACGACGAGCGTGACACCACGATGCCTGCA
GCAATGGCAACAACGTTGCGCAAACTATTAACTGGCGAACTACTTACTCTAGCTTCCCGGCAACAATTAA
TAGACTGGATGGAGGCGGATAAAGTTGCAGGACCACTTCTGCGCTCGGCCCTTCCGGCTGGCTGGTTTAT
TGCTGATAAATCTGGAGCCGGTGAGCGTGGGTCTCGCGGTATCATTGCAGCACTGGGGCCAGATGGTAAG
CCCTCCCGTATCGTAGTTATCTACACGACGGGGAGTCAGGCAACTATGGATGAACGAAATAGACAGATCG
CTGAGATAGGTGCCTCACTGATTAAGCATTGGTAACTGTCAGACCAAGTTTACTCATATATACTTTAGAT
TGATTTAAAACTTCATTTTTAATTTAAAAGGATCTAGGTGAAGATCCTTTTTGATAATCTCATGACCAAA
ATCCCTTAACGTGAGTTTTCGTTCCACTGAGCGTCAGACCCCGTAGAAAAGATCAAAGGATCTTCTTGAG
ATCCTTTTTTTCTGCGCGTAATCTGCTGCTTGCAAACAAAAAAACCACCGCTACCAGCGGTGGTTTGTTT
GCCGGATCAAGAGCTACCAACTCTTTTTCCGAAGGTAACTGGCTTCAGCAGAGCGCAGATACCAAATACT
GTCCTTCTAGTGTAGCCGTAGTTAGGCCACCACTTCAAGAACTCTGTAGCACCGCCTACATACCTCGCTC
TGCTAATCCTGTTACCAGTGGCTGCTGCCAGTGGCGATAAGTCGTGTCTTACCGGGTTGGACTCAAGACG
ATAGTTACCGGATAAGGCGCAGCGGTCGGGCTGAACGGGGGGTTCGTGCACACAGCCCAGCTTGGAGCGA
ACGACCTACACCGAACTGAGATACCTACAGCGTGAGCTATGAGAAAGCGCCACGCTTCCCGAAGGGAGAA
AGGCGGACAGGTATCCGGTAAGCGGCAGGGTCGGAACAGGAGAGCGCACGAGGGAGCTTCCAGGGGGAAA
CGCCTGGTATCTTTATAGTCCTGTCGGGTTTCGCCACCTCTGACTTGAGCGTCGATTTTTGTGATGCTCG
TCAGGGGGGCGGAGCCTATGGAAAAACGCCAGCAACGCGGCCTTTTTACGGTTCCTGGCCTTTTGCTGGC
CTTTTGCTCACATGTTCTTTCCTGCGTTATCCCCTGATTCTGTGGATAACCGTATTACCGCCTTTGAGTG
AGCTGATACCGCTCGCCGCAGCCGAACGACCGAGCGCAGCGAGTCAGTGAGCGAGGAAGCGGAAGAGCGC
CTGATGCGGTATTTTCTCCTTACGCATCTGTGCGGTATTTCACACCGCATAAATTCCGACACCATCGAAT
GGCGCAAAACCTTTCGCGGTATGGCATGATAGCGCCCGGAAGAGAGTCAATTCAGGGTGGTGAATGTGAA
ACCAGTAACGTTATACGATGTCGCAGAGTATGCCGGTGTCTCTTATCAGACCGTTTCCCGCGTGGTGAAC
CAGGCCAGCCACGTTTCTGCGAAAACGCGGGAAAAAGTGGAAGCGGCGATGGCGGAGCTGAATTACATTC
CCAACCGCGTGGCACAACAACTGGCGGGCAAACAGTCGTTGCTGATTGGCGTTGCCACCTCCAGTCTGGC
CCTGCACGCGCCGTCGCAAATTGTCGCGGCGATTAAATCTCGCGCCGATCAACTGGGTGCCAGCGTGGTG
GTGTCGATGGTAGAACGAAGCGGCGTCGAAGCCTGTAAAGCGGCGGTGCACAATCTTCTCGCGCAACGCG
TCAGTGGGCTGATCATTAACTATCCGCTGGATGACCAGGATGCCATTGCTGTGGAAGCTGCCTGCACTAA
TGTTCCGGCGTTATTTCTTGATGTCTCTGACCAGACACCCATCAACAGTATTATTTTCTCCCATGAAGAC
GGTACGCGACTGGGCGTGGAGCATCTGGTCGCATTGGGTCACCAGCAAATCGCGCTGTTAGCGGGCCCAT
TAAGTTCTGTCTCGGCGCGTCTGCGTCTGGCTGGCTGGCATAAATATCTCACTCGCAATCAAATTCAGCC
GATAGCGGAACGGGAAGGCGACTGGAGTGCCATGTCCGGTTTTCAACAAACCATGCAAATGCTGAATGAG
GGCATCGTTCCCACTGCGATGCTGGTTGCCAACGATCAGATGGCGCTGGGCGCAATGCGCGCCATTACCG
AGTCCGGGCTGCGCGTTGGTGCGGATATCTCGGTAGTGGGATACGACGATACCGAAGACAGCTCATGTTA
TATCCCGCCGTTAACCACCATCAAACAGGATTTTCGCCTGCTGGGGCAAACCAGCGTGGACCGCTTGCTG
CAACTCTCTCAGGGCCAGGCGGTGAAGGGCAATCAGCTGTTGCCCGTCTCACTGGTGAAAAGAAAAACCA
CCCTGGCGCCCAATACGCAAACCGCCTCTCCCCGCGCGTTGGCCGATTCATTAATGCAGCTGGCACGACA
GGTTTCCCGACTGGAAAGCGGGCAGTGAGCGCAACGCAATTAATGTAAGTTAGCTCACTCATTAGGCACC
CCAGGCTTTACACTTTATGCTTCCGGCTCGTATGTTGTGTGGAATTGTGAGCGGATAACAATTTCACACA
GGAAACAGCTATGACCATGATTACGGATTCACTGGCCGTCGTTTTACAACGTCGTGACTGGGAAAACCCT
GGCGTTACCCAACTTAATCGCCTTGCAGCACATCCCCCTTTCGCCAGCTGGCGTAATAGCGAAGAGGCCC
GCACCGATCGCCCTTCCCAACAGTTGCGCAGCCTGAATGGCGAATGGCGCTTTGCCTGGTTTCCGGCACC
AGAAGCGGTGCCGGAAAGCTGGCTGGAGTGCGATCTTCCTGAGGCCGATACTGTCGTCGTCCCCTCAAAC
TGGCAGATGCACGGTTACGATGCGCCCATCTACACCAACGTGACCTATCCCATTACGGTCAATCCGCCGT
TTGTTCCCACGGAGAATCCGACGGGTTGTTACTCGCTCACATTTAATGTTGATGAAAGCTGGCTACAGGA
AGGCCAGACGCGAATTATTTTTGATGGCGTTGGAATTAGCTTATCGACTGCACGGTGCACCAATGCTTCT
GGCGTCAGGCAGCCATCGGAAGCTGTGGTATGGCTGTGCAGGTCGTAAATCACTGCATAATTCGTGTCGC
TCAAGGCGCACTCCCGTTCTGGATAATGTTTTTTGCGCCGACATCATAACGGTTCTGGCAAATATTCTGA
AATGAGCTG
Features (pLannotate 1.2.2; 18 found; start..end, strand, type, name):
      1..29      +  promoter       tac promoter: strong E. coli promoter; hybrid between the trp and lac UV5 promoters
     37..53      +  protein_bind   lac operator: The lac repressor binds to the lac operator to inhibit transcription in E. coli. This inhibition can be relieved by adding lactose or isopropyl-β-D-thiogalactopyranoside (IPTG). lac repressor encoded by lacI
     76..729     +  CDS            GST26_SCHJA: Experimental evidence at protein level: Swiss-Prot protein existence level 1. GST isoenzymes appear to play a central role in the parasite detoxification system. Other functions are also suspected including a role in increasing the solubility of haematin in the parasite gut. From Schistosoma japonicum (Blood fluke).
    736..755     +  CDS            TEV site (fragment): tobacco etch virus (TEV) protease recognition and cleavage site
    760..1200    +  CDS            UBE2D3: UB2D3_HUMAN - Also known as UBC5C, UBCH5C. Experimental evidence at protein level: Swiss-Prot protein existence level 1. Accepts ubiquitin from the E1 complex and catalyzes its covalent attachment to other proteins. In vitro catalyzes 'Lys-11'-, as well as 'Lys-48'-linked polyubiquitination. Cooperates with the E2 CDC34 and the SCF(FBXW11) E3 ligase complex for the polyubiquitination of NFKBIA leading to its subsequent proteasomal degradation. Acts as an initiator E2, priming the phosphorylated NFKBIA target at positions 'Lys-21' and/or 'Lys-22' with a monoubiquitin. Ubiquitin chain elongation
   1234..1273    +  CDS            rop (fragment): Rop protein, which maintains plasmids at low copy number; rop
   1375..1415    +  misc_feature   bom (fragment): basis of mobility region from pBR322
   1520..1624    +  promoter       AmpR promoter: bla
   1625..2485    +  CDS            AmpR: β-lactamase; bla; confers resistance to ampicillin, carbenicillin, and related antibiotics
   2656..3244    +  rep_origin     ori: high-copy-number ColE1/pMB1/pBR322/pUC origin of replication
   3430..3481    -  misc_feature   bom (fragment): basis of mobility region from pBR322
   3488..3565    +  promoter       lacI promoter: lacI
   3566..4648    +  CDS            lacI: lac repressor; lacI; The lac repressor binds to the lac operator to inhibit transcription in E. coli. This inhibition can be relieved by adding lactose or isopropyl-β-D-thiogalactopyranoside (IPTG).
   4661..4682    +  protein_bind   CAP binding site: CAP binding activates transcription in the presence of cAMP. E. coli catabolite activator protein
   4697..4727    +  promoter       lac promoter: promoter for the E. coli lac operon
   4735..4751    +  protein_bind   lac operator: The lac repressor binds to the lac operator to inhibit transcription in E. coli. This inhibition can be relieved by adding lactose or isopropyl-β-D-thiogalactopyranoside (IPTG). lac repressor encoded by lacI
   4771..4944    +  CDS            lacZα: LacZα fragment of β-galactosidase; lacZ fragment
   5208..5324    -  CDS            yciV (fragment): RNAAM_ECOLI - Also known as trpH From Escherichia coli (strain K12).
