[The description below was written by a language model from this plasmid's Addgene catalogue record and pLannotate feature annotations shown in this document.]
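Description:
GST-tag LUBAC binding E2 variant D3LU-2 is a pGEX-based bacterial expression plasmid of about 5.4 kb that produces an engineered ubiquitin-conjugating enzyme (E2) variant as an N-terminal glutathione S-transferase fusion. It replicates in E. coli from a high-copy ColE1/pMB1-type origin and is selected with ampicillin through the β-lactamase (AmpR) gene and its own promoter. The annotation also picks up backbone remnants typical of pGEX vectors, including short rop and bom fragments, a lac promoter/lacZα segment and a small yciV fragment. None of these is part of the expression cassette.

Expression is driven by the strong hybrid tac promoter, followed by a lac operator. The plasmid carries its own lacI gene, so transcription is held off by lac repressor and can be induced with IPTG. The open reading frame begins with Schistosoma japonicum GST and continues through a sequence annotated as a partial TEV protease recognition site. It ends in a coding region that the annotation matches to human UBE2D3 (UbcH5C). The record lists the insert as synthetic and 465 bp, and describes it as an E2 variant selected for LUBAC, the linear ubiquitin chain assembly E3 ligase complex. This fits a UBE2D3-derived scaffold carrying engineered substitutions, although the record does not list the specific changes.

The GST moiety allows affinity capture on glutathione resin or use in pull-down formats. If the TEV site is functional, the tag could be cleaved off to release the free variant. According to the deposit information, the construct belongs to a set of E2 variants developed as tools for probing E3 ubiquitin ligase activities, and this one targets LUBAC.
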