Addgene plasmid #248591: GST-tag LUBAC binding E2 variant D3LU-2
Purpose: N-term GST tag E2 variant selected for LUBAC
Depositing lab: Brenda Schulman. Depositing organization: Max Planck Institute of Biochemistry. Publication: E2 variants for probing E3 ubiquitin ligase activities. Du J, Andree GA, Horn-Ghetko D, Stier L, Singh J, Kostrhon S, Kiss L, Mann M, Sidhu SS, Schulman BA. Proc Natl Acad Sci U S A. 2026 Jan 6;123(1):e2524899122. doi: 10.1073/pnas.2524899122. Epub 2026 Jan 2. PubMed 41481455.
Backbone
  Vector backbone: pGEX
  Vector type: Bacterial Expression
Growth in bacteria
  Bacterial resistance: Ampicillin, 100 μg/mL
  Growth temperature: 37°C
  Growth strain: DH5alpha
  Copy number: High Copy
Gene/Insert
  Gene/Insert name: pGEX-GST-D3LU-2
  Species: Synthetic
  Insert size (bp): 465
  Tag / fusion protein: GST (N terminal on backbone)
  Cloning method: Gibson Cloning
  Sequencing primers: 5′ CCAGCAAGTATATAGCATGG
Terms and licenses: Academic/Nonprofit Terms; Industry Terms: Not Available to Industry
How to cite: GST-tag LUBAC binding E2 variant D3LU-2 was a gift from Brenda Schulman (Addgene plasmid # 248591 ; http://n2t.net/addgene:248591 ; RRID:Addgene_248591)
