>Addgene plasmid #248591 | GST-tag LUBAC binding E2 variant D3LU-2 | depositor partial sequence | sequence record 490184 | covers full insert, gex5 primer
CCATCCTCCAAAATCGGATGAAAACCTGTATTTTCAGGGATCCATGGCACTGAAACGCATTAACAAAGAA
CTGAGCGATCTGGCACGTGATCCGCCTGCACAGATTAGCGCAGGTCCGGTTGGTGATGATATGTTTCATT
GGCAGGCAACCATTATGGGTCCGAATGATAGCCCGTATCAAGGTGGTGTTTTTTTTCTGACCATTCACTT
TCCGACCGACTATCCGTTTAAACCGCCTAAAGTTGCATTTACCACGCGTATTTATCATCCGAACATTAAT
AGCAATGGCAGCATTTGTCTGGATATTCTGCGTAGCCAGTGGATGGCGGCACTGACCATTAGCAAAGTTC
TGCTGAGCATTGCAAGCCTGCTGGATGATCCGAATCCGGATGATCCTCTGGTTCCGGAAATTGCACGTAT
CTATAAAACCGATCGCGATAAATACAATCGCATTAGCCGTGAATGGACCCAGAAATATGCAATGTAATGA
GCGGCCGCATCGTGACTGACTGACGATCTGCCTCGCGCGTTTCGGTGATGACGGTGAAAACCTCTGACAC
ATGCAGCTCCCGGAGACGGTCACAGCTTGTCTGTAAGCGGATGCCGGGAGCAGACAAGCCCGTCAGGGCG
CGTCAGCGGGTGTTGGCGGGTGTCGGGGCGCAGCCATGACCCAGTCACGTAGCGATAGCGGAGTGTATAA
TTCTTGAAGACGAAAGGGCCTCGTGATACGCCTATTTTTATAGGTTAATGTCATGATAATAATGGTTTCT
TAGACGTCAGGTGGCACTTTTCGGGGAAATGTGCGCGGAACCCCTATTTGTTTATTTTTCTAAATACATT
CAAATATGTATCCGCTCATGAGACAATAACCCTGATAAATGCTTCAATAATATTGAAAAAGGAAGAGTAT
GAGTATTCAACATTTCCGTGTCGCCCTTATTCCCTTTTTTGCGGCATTTTGCCTTCCTGTTTTTGCTCAC
CCAGAAACGCTGGTGAAAGTAAAAGATGCTGAAGATCAGTTGGGTGCACGAGTGGGTTACATCGAACTGG
ATCTCAACAGCGGTAAGATCCTTGAGAGTTTTCGCCCCGAAGAACGTTTTCCAATGATGAGCACTTTTAA
AGTTCTGCTATGTGGCGCGGTATTATCCCGTGTTGACGCCGGGCAAGAGCAACTCGGTCGCCGCATACMC
TATTCTCAGAATGACTTGGTTGAGTACTCACCAGTCMC
